Addgene plasmid #203855: Tet-O-FUW-KLF4-P2A-mCherry
Purpose: Tet-inducible lentiviral plasmid expressing KLF4-P2A-mCherry, with ORF specific barcode close to 3'LTR site
Depositing lab: Andrea Califano. Depositing organization: Columbia University. Publication: Systematic elucidation and pharmacological targeting of tumor-infiltrating regulatory T cell master regulators. Obradovic A, Ager C, Turunen M, Nirschl T, Khosravi-Maharlooei M, Iuga A, Jackson CM, Yegnasubramanian S, Tomassoni L, Fernandez EC, McCann P, Rogava M, DeMarzo AM, Kochel CM, Allaf M, Bivalacqua T, Lim M, Realubit R, Karan C, Drake CG, Califano A. Cancer Cell. 2023 May 8;41(5):933-949.e11. doi: 10.1016/j.ccell.2023.04.003. Epub 2023 Apr 27. PubMed 37116491.
Backbone
  Vector backbone: Tet-O-FUW
  Vector type: Mammalian Expression
Growth in bacteria
  Bacterial resistance: Ampicillin, 100 μg/mL
  Growth temperature: 30°C
  Growth strain: NEB Stable
  Copy number: High Copy
Gene/Insert
  Gene/Insert name: KLF4
  Species: H. sapiens (human)
  Entrez Gene: KLF4 (a.k.a. EZF, GKLF)
  Cloning method: Restriction Enzyme; 5′ cloning site unknown (unknown if destroyed)
Terms and licenses: Academic/Nonprofit Terms; Industry Terms: Not Available to Industry
How to cite: Tet-O-FUW-KLF4-P2A-mCherry was a gift from Andrea Califano (Addgene plasmid # 203855 ; http://n2t.net/addgene:203855 ; RRID:Addgene_203855)
