[The description below was written by a language model from this plasmid's Addgene catalogue record and pLannotate feature annotations shown in this document.]
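Description:
Tet-O-FUW-KLF4-P2A-mCherry is a 10.7 kb HIV-1-based lentiviral transfer plasmid built on the Tet-O-FUW backbone for doxycycline/tetracycline-regulated expression of a transcription factor in mammalian cells. It replicates in E. coli from a high-copy ColE1/pUC-type origin under ampicillin selection (AmpR). The backbone also carries an f1 origin and an SV40/EM7-driven BleoR (Zeocin resistance) cassette, which lies outside the LTRs and so is not packaged into virus. A CMV enhancer/promoter fused to a truncated 5' LTR drives Tat-independent production of the viral genomic RNA. This is followed by the Ψ packaging signal with a gag fragment, the RRE for Rev-dependent nuclear export, and the cPPT/CTS. The 3' LTR region is followed by a bGH polyadenylation signal.

The payload is controlled by a tetracycline response element with seven tetO copies joined to a minimal CMV promoter, so transcription requires a tetracycline-controlled transactivator supplied separately; none is annotated on this plasmid. The catalogue lists the insert as human KLF4. The automated annotation matched the open reading frame to the mouse Klf4 reference protein, which probably reflects homology-based labelling rather than a difference in species. KLF4 is linked through a P2A self-cleaving peptide to mCherry, so both proteins are produced from one transcript and red fluorescence marks expressing cells. The P2A itself is not annotated but fits the gap between the two coding sequences. A WPRE downstream enhances transcript expression. The record also describes an ORF-specific barcode near the 3' LTR, which is not annotated in the feature table; such a barcode would let the construct be identified in pooled overexpression experiments. The associated work concerns master regulators of tumor-infiltrating regulatory T cells.
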