Features (pLannotate 1.2.2; 33 found; start..end, strand, type, name):
     30..82      -  misc_feature   bom (fragment): basis of mobility region from pBR322
    237..616     +  enhancer       CMV enhancer: human cytomegalovirus immediate early enhancer
    617..816     +  promoter       CMV promoter: human cytomegalovirus (CMV) immediate early promoter
    834..1014    +  LTR            5' LTR (truncated): truncated 5' long terminal repeat (LTR) from HIV-1
   1061..1186    +  misc_feature   HIV-1 Ψ: packaging signal of human immunodeficiency virus type 1
   1170..1533    +  CDS            HIV-1 gag (fragment): gag protein from human immunodeficiency virus 1; gag
   1679..1912    +  misc_feature   RRE: The Rev response element (RRE) of HIV-1 allows for Rev-dependent mRNA export from the nucleus to the cytoplasm.
   2289..2389    +  CDS            Rev (fragment): human immunodeficiency virus 1 (HIV-1) Rev protein; rev; enhances nuclear export of unspliced and incompletely spliced viral mRNAs
   2439..2556    +  misc_feature   cPPT/CTS: central polypurine tract and central termination sequence of HIV-1
   2613..2883    +  protein_bind   tetracycline response element: contains seven copies of the tetracycline operator tetO tetracycline repressor TetR
   2894..2911    +  misc_feature   MCS (fragment): pUC18/19 multiple cloning site
   2916..2954    +  promoter       minimal CMV promoter: human cytomegalovirus (CMV) immediate early promoter
   3061..4497    +  CDS            Klf4: KLF4_MOUSE - Also known as Ezf, Gklf, Zie. Experimental evidence at protein level: Swiss-Prot protein existence level 1. Transcription factor; can act both as activator and as repressor. Binds the 5'-CACCC-3' core sequence. Binds to the promoter region of its own gene and can activate its own transcription. Regulates the expression of key transcription factors during embryonic development. Plays an important role in maintaining embryonic stem cells, and in preventing their differentiation. Required for establishing the barrier function of the skin and for postnatal maturation and maintenance o
   4588..5292    +  CDS            mCherry: mCherry is a basic (constitutively fluorescent) red fluorescent protein published in 2004, derived from Discosoma sp.. It is reported to be a very rapidly-maturing monomer with low acid sensitivity.
   5318..5906    +  misc_feature   WPRE: woodchuck hepatitis virus posttranscriptional regulatory element
   5891..6253    +  CDS            nef (fragment): NEF_HV1LA - Experimental evidence at protein level: Swiss-Prot protein existence level 1. Extracellular Nef protein targets CD4(+) T-lymphocytes for apoptosis by interacting with CXCR4 surface receptors. From Human immunodeficiency virus type 1 group M subtype B (isolate Lai) (HIV-1).
   6300..6469    +  LTR            5' LTR (fragment): 5' long terminal repeat (LTR) from HIV-1
   6477..6657    +  LTR            5' LTR (truncated): truncated 5' long terminal repeat (LTR) from HIV-1
   6689..6913    +  polyA_signal   bGH poly(A) signal: bovine growth hormone polyadenylation signal
   6917..6938    +  promoter       SV40 promoter (fragment): SV40 enhancer and early promoter
   6959..7387    +  rep_origin     f1 ori (sequence partly withheld): f1 bacteriophage origin of replication; arrow indicates direction of (+) strand synthesis
   7401..7730    +  promoter       SV40 promoter: SV40 enhancer and early promoter
   7778..7825    +  promoter       EM7 promoter: synthetic bacterial promoter&nbsp
   7844..8218    +  CDS            BleoR: antibiotic-binding protein; Sh ble from Streptoalloteichus hindustanus; confers resistance to bleomycin, phleomycin, and Zeocin™
   8228..8353    +  CDS            ble (fragment): BLE_KLEPN - Experimental evidence at protein level: Swiss-Prot protein existence level 1. Binding protein with a strong affinity to the bleomycin family of antibiotics. Binds to CL990; an antimitotic-antibiotic compound. From Klebsiella pneumoniae.
   8348..8469    +  polyA_signal   SV40 poly(A) signal: SV40 polyadenylation signal
   8540..8562    -  protein_bind   lac operator (fragment): The lac repressor binds to the lac operator to inhibit transcription in E. coli. This inhibition can be relieved by adding lactose or isopropyl-β-D-thiogalactopyranoside (IPTG). lac repressor encoded by lacI
   8566..8596    -  promoter       lac promoter: promoter for the E. coli lac operon
   8611..8632    -  protein_bind   CAP binding site: CAP binding activates transcription in the presence of cAMP. E. coli catabolite activator protein
   8645..8737    -  CDS            lacI (fragment): lac repressor; lacI; The lac repressor binds to the lac operator to inhibit transcription in E. coli. This inhibition can be relieved by adding lactose or isopropyl-β-D-thiogalactopyranoside (IPTG).
   8920..9508    -  rep_origin     ori: high-copy-number ColE1/pMB1/pBR322/pUC origin of replication
   9679..10539   -  CDS            AmpR: β-lactamase; bla; confers resistance to ampicillin, carbenicillin, and related antibiotics
  10540..10644   -  promoter       AmpR promoter: bla
>Addgene plasmid #203855 | Tet-O-FUW-KLF4-P2A-mCherry | addgene full sequence | sequence record 402997 | Addgene NGS Result
TCGACGGATCGGGAGATCTCCCGATCCCCTATGGTGCACTCTCAGTACAATCTGCTCTGATGCCGCATAG
TTAAGCCAGTATCTGCTCCCTGCTTGTGTGTTGGAGGTCGCTGAGTAGTGCGCGAGCAAAATTTAAGCTA
CAACAAGGCAAGGCTTGACCGACAATTGCATGAAGAATCTGCTTAGGGTTAGGCGTTTTGCGCTGCTTCG
CGATGTACGGGCCAGATATACGCGTTGACATTGATTATTGACTAGTTATTAATAGTAATCAATTACGGGG
TCATTAGTTCATAGCCCATATATGGAGTTCCGCGTTACATAACTTACGGTAAATGGCCCGCCTGGCTGAC
CGCCCAACGACCCCCGCCCATTGACGTCAATAATGACGTATGTTCCCATAGTAACGCCAATAGGGACTTT
CCATTGACGTCAATGGGTGGAGTATTTACGGTAAACTGCCCACTTGGCAGTACATCAAGTGTATCATATG
CCAAGTACGCCCCCTATTGACGTCAATGACGGTAAATGGCCCGCCTGGCATTATGCCCAGTACATGACCT
TATGGGACTTTCCTACTTGGCAGTACATCTACGTATTAGTCATCGCTATTACCATGGTGATGCGGTTTTG
GCAGTACATCAATGGGCGTGGATAGCGGTTTGACTCACGGGGATTTCCAAGTCTCCACCCCATTGACGTC
AATGGGAGTTTGTTTTGGCACCAAAATCAACGGGACTTTCCAAAATGTCGTAACAACTCCGCCCCATTGA
CGCAAATGGGCGGTAGGCGTGTACGGTGGGAGGTCTATATAAGCAGCGCGTTTTGCCTGTACTGGGTCTC
TCTGGTTAGACCAGATCTGAGCCTGGGAGCTCTCTGGCTAACTAGGGAACCCACTGCTTAAGCCTCAATA
AAGCTTGCCTTGAGTGCTTCAAGTAGTGTGTGCCCGTCTGTTGTGTGACTCTGGTAACTAGAGATCCCTC
AGACCCTTTTAGTCAGTGTGGAAAATCTCTAGCAGTGGCGCCCGAACAGGGACTTGAAAGCGAAAGGGAA
ACCAGAGGAGCTCTCTCGACGCAGGACTCGGCTTGCTGAAGCGCGCACGGCAAGAGGCGAGGGGCGGCGA
CTGGTGAGTACGCCAAAAATTTTGACTAGCGGAGGCTAGAAGGAGAGAGATGGGTGCGAGAGCGTCAGTA
TTAAGCGGGGGAGAATTAGATCGCGATGGGAAAAAATTCGGTTAAGGCCAGGGGGAAAGAAAAAATATAA
ATTAAAACATATAGTATGGGCAAGCAGGGAGCTAGAACGATTCGCAGTTAATCCTGGCCTGTTAGAAACA
TCAGAAGGCTGTAGACAAATACTGGGACAGCTACAACCATCCCTTCAGACAGGATCAGAAGAACTTAGAT
CATTATATAATACAGTAGCAACCCTCTATTGTGTGCATCAAAGGATAGAGATAAAAGACACCAAGGAAGC
TTTAGACAAGATAGAGGAAGAGCAAAACAAAAGTAAGACCACCGCACAGCAAGCGGCCGCTGATCTTCAG
ACCTGGAGGAGGAGATATGAGGGACAATTGGAGAAGTGAATTATATAAATATAAAGTAGTAAAAATTGAA
CCATTAGGAGTAGCACCCACCAAGGCAAAGAGAAGAGTGGTGCAGAGAGAAAAAAGAGCAGTGGGAATAG
GAGCTTTGTTCCTTGGGTTCTTGGGAGCAGCAGGAAGCACTATGGGCGCAGCGTCAATGACGCTGACGGT
ACAGGCCAGACAATTATTGTCTGGTATAGTGCAGCAGCAGAACAATTTGCTGAGGGCTATTGAGGCGCAA
CAGCATCTGTTGCAACTCACAGTCTGGGGCATCAAGCAGCTCCAGGCAAGAATCCTGGCTGTGGAAAGAT
ACCTAAAGGATCAACAGCTCCTGGGGATTTGGGGTTGCTCTGGAAAACTCATTTGCACCACTGCTGTGCC
TTGGAATGCTAGTTGGAGTAATAAATCTCTGGAACAGATTTGGAATCACACGACCTGGATGGAGTGGGAC
AGAGAAATTAACAATTACACAAGCTTAATACACTCCTTAATTGAAGAATCGCAAAACCAGCAAGAAAAGA
ATGAACAAGAATTATTGGAATTAGATAAATGGGCAAGTTTGTGGAATTGGTTTAACATAACAAATTGGCT
GTGGTATATAAAATTATTCATAATGATAGTAGGAGGCTTGGTAGGTTTAAGAATAGTTTTTGCTGTACTT
TCTATAGTGAATAGAGTTAGGCAGGGATATTCACCATTATCGTTTCAGACCCACCTCCCAACCCCGAGGG
GACCCGACAGGCCCGAAGGAATAGAAGAAGAAGGTGGAGAGAGAGACAGAGACAGATCCATTCGATTAGT
GAACGGATCGGCACTGCGTGCGCCAATTCTGCAGACAAATGGCAGTATTCATCCACAATTTTAAAAGAAA
AGGGGGGATTGGGGGGTACAGTGCAGGGGAAAGAATAGTAGACATAATAGCAACAGACATACAAACTAAA
GAATTACAAAAACAAATTACAAAAATTCAAAATTTTCGGGTTTATTACAGGGACAGCAGAGATCCAGTTT
GGTTAGATCTCGAGTTTACCACTCCCTATCAGTGATAGAGAAAAGTGAAAGTCGAGTTTACCACTCCCTA
TCAGTGATAGAGAAAAGTGAAAGTCGAGTTTACCACTCCCTATCAGTGATAGAGAAAAGTGAAAGTCGAG
TTTACCACTCCCTATCAGTGATAGAGAAAAGTGAAAGTCGAGTTTACCACTCCCTATCAGTGATAGAGAA
AAGTGAAAGTCGAGTTTACCACTCCCTATCAGTGATAGAGAAAAGTGAAAGTCGAGTTTACCACTCCCTA
TCAGTGATAGAGAAAAGTGGAAGTCGAGCTCGGTACCCGGGTCGAGGTAGGCGTGTACGGTGGGAGGCCT
ATATAAGCAGAGCTCGTTTAGTGAACCGTCAGATCGCCTGGAGACGCCATCCACGCTGTTTTGACCTCCA
TAGAAGACACCGGGACCGATCCAGCCTCCGCGGCCCCGAATTCCGCCACCATGAGGCAGCCACCTGGCGA
GTCTGACATGGCTGTCAGCGACGCGCTGCTCCCATCTTTCTCCACGTTCGCGTCTGGCCCGGCGGGAAGG
GAGAAGACACTGCGTCAAGCAGGTGCCCCGAATAACCGCTGGCGGGAGGAGCTCTCCCACATGAAGCGAC
TTCCCCCAGTGCTTCCCGGCCGCCCCTATGACCTGGCGGCGGCGACCGTGGCCACAGACCTGGAGAGCGG
CGGAGCCGGTGCGGCTTGCGGCGGTAGCAACCTGGCGCCCCTACCTCGGAGAGAGACCGAGGAGTTCAAC
GATCTCCTGGACCTGGACTTTATTCTCTCCAATTCGCTGACCCATCCTCCGGAGTCAGTGGCCGCCACCG
TGTCCTCGTCAGCGTCAGCCTCCTCTTCGTCGTCGCCGTCGAGCAGCGGCCCTGCCAGCGCGCCCTCCAC
CTGCAGCTTCACCTATCCGATCCGGGCCGGGAACGACCCGGGCGTGGCGCCGGGCGGCACGGGCGGAGGC
CTCCTCTATGGCAGGGAGTCCGCTCCCCCTCCGACGGCTCCCTTCAACCTGGCGGACATCAACGACGTGA
GCCCCTCGGGCGGCTTCGTGGCCGAGCTCCTGCGGCCAGAATTGGACCCGGTGTACATTCCGCCGCAGCA
GCCGCAGCCGCCAGGTGGCGGGCTGATGGGCAAGTTCGTGCTGAAGGCGTCGCTGAGCGCCCCTGGCAGC
GAGTACGGCAGCCCGTCGGTCATCAGCGTCAGCAAAGGCAGCCCTGACGGCAGCCACCCGGTGGTGGTGG
CGCCCTACAACGGCGGGCCGCCGCGCACGTGCCCCAAGATCAAGCAGGAGGCGGTCTCTTCGTGCACCCA
CTTGGGCGCTGGACCCCCTCTCAGCAATGGCCACCGGCCGGCTGCACACGACTTCCCCCTGGGGCGGCAG
CTCCCCAGCAGGACTACCCCGACCCTGGGTCTTGAGGAAGTGCTGAGCAGCAGGGACTGTCACCCTGCCC
TGCCGCTTCCTCCCGGCTTCCATCCCCACCCGGGGCCCAATTACCCATCCTTCCTGCCCGATCAGATGCA
GCCGCAAGTCCCGCCGCTCCATTACCAAGAGCTCATGCCACCCGGTTCCTGCATGCCAGAGGAGCCCAAG
CCAAAGAGGGGAAGACGATCGTGGCCCCGGAAAAGGACCGCCACCCACACTTGTGATTACGCGGGCTGCG
GCAAAACCTACACAAAGAGTTCCCATCTCAAGGCACACCTGCGAACCCACACAGGTGAGAAACCTTACCA
CTGTGACTGGGACGGCTGTGGATGGAAATTCGCCCGCTCAGATGAACTGACCAGGCACTACCGTAAACAC
ACGGGGCACCGCCCGTTCCAGTGCCAAAAATGCGACCGAGCATTTTCCAGGTCGGACCACCTCGCCTTAC
ACATGAAGAGGCATTTTACGCGTGAATTCGATGGATCCGGGGCCACCAACTTTTCCCTGCTGAAGCAGGC
TGGCGACGTCGAGGAGAACCCTGGCCCTGGCTCCGGAGTGAGCAAGGGCGAGGAGGATAACATGGCCATC
ATCAAGGAGTTCATGCGCTTCAAGGTGCACATGGAGGGCTCCGTGAACGGCCACGAGTTCGAGATCGAGG
GCGAGGGCGAGGGCCGCCCCTACGAGGGCACCCAGACCGCCAAGCTGAAGGTGACCAAGGGTGGCCCCCT
GCCCTTCGCCTGGGACATCCTGTCCCCTCAGTTCATGTACGGCTCCAAGGCCTACGTGAAGCACCCCGCC
GACATCCCCGACTACTTGAAGCTGTCCTTCCCCGAGGGCTTCAAGTGGGAGCGCGTGATGAACTTCGAGG
ACGGCGGCGTGGTGACCGTGACCCAGGACTCCTCCCTGCAGGACGGCGAGTTCATCTACAAGGTGAAGCT
GCGCGGCACCAACTTCCCCTCCGACGGCCCCGTAATGCAGAAGAAGACCATGGGCTGGGAGGCCTCCTCC
GAGCGGATGTACCCCGAGGACGGCGCCCTGAAGGGCGAGATCAAGCAGAGGCTGAAGCTGAAGGACGGCG
GCCACTACGACGCTGAGGTCAAGACCACCTACAAGGCCAAGAAGCCCGTGCAGCTGCCCGGCGCCTACAA
CGTCAACATCAAGTTGGACATCACCTCCCACAACGAGGACTACACCATCGTGGAACAGTACGAACGCGCC
GAGGGCCGCCACTCCACCGGCGGCATGGACGAGCTGTACAAGTGAATCTAGAACGCGTTAAGTCGACAAT
CAACCTCTGGATTACAAAATTTGTGAAAGATTGACTGGTATTCTTAACTATGTTGCTCCTTTTACGCTAT
GTGGATACGCTGCTTTAATGCCTTTGTATCATGCTATTGCTTCCCGTATGGCTTTCATTTTCTCCTCCTT
GTATAAATCCTGGTTGCTGTCTCTTTATGAGGAGTTGTGGCCCGTTGTCAGGCAACGTGGCGTGGTGTGC
ACTGTGTTTGCTGACGCAACCCCCACTGGTTGGGGCATTGCCACCACCTGTCAGCTCCTTTCCGGGACTT
TCGCTTTCCCCCTCCCTATTGCCACGGCGGAACTCATCGCCGCCTGCCTTGCCCGCTGCTGGACAGGGGC
TCGGCTGTTGGGCACTGACAATTCCGTGGTGTTGTCGGGGAAATCATCGTCCTTTCCTTGGCTGCTCGCC
TGTGTTGCCACCTGGATTCTGCGCGGGACGTCCTTCTGCTACGTCCCTTCGGCCCTCAATCCAGCGGACC
TTCCTTCCCGCGGCCTGCTGCCGGCTCTGCGGCCTCTTCCGCGTCTTCGCCTTCGCCCTCAGACGAGTCG
GATCTCCCTTTGGGCCGCTTCCCCGCATCGATACCGTCGACCTCGAGACCTAGAAAAACATGGAGCAATC
ACAAGTAGCAATACAGCAGCTACCAATGCTGATTGTGCCTGGCTAGAAGCACAAGAGGAGGAGGAGGTGG
GTTTTCCAGTCACACCTCAGGTACCTTTAAGACCAATGACTTACAAGGCAGCTGTAGATCTTAGCCACTT
TTTAAAAGAAAAGGGGGGACTGGAAGGGCTAATTCACTCCCAACGAAGACAAGATATCCTTGATCTGTGG
ATCTACCACACACAAGGCTACTTCCCTGATTGGCAGAACTACACACCAGGGCCAGGGATCAGATATCCAC
TGACCTTTGGATGGTGCTACAAGGCTAGTAAGCGGTCTAAACGAGCTATTAGATATGAGGCTAGCAGAAC
TAGTACCAGTTGAGCAAGAGAAGGTAGAAGAAGCCAATGAAGGAGAGAACACCCGCTTGTTACACCCTGT
GAGCCTGCATGGGATGGATGACCCGGAGAGAGAAGTATTAGAGTGGAGGTTTGACAGCCGCCTAGCATTT
CATCACATGGCCCGAGAGCTGCATCCGGACTGTACTGGGTCTCTCTGGTTAGACCAGATCTGAGCCTGGG
AGCTCTCTGGCTAACTAGGGAACCCACTGCTTAAGCCTCAATAAAGCTTGCCTTGAGTGCTTCAAGTAGT
GTGTGCCCGTCTGTTGTGTGACTCTGGTAACTAGAGATCCCTCAGACCCTTTTAGTCAGTGTGGAAAATC
TCTAGCAGGGCCCGTTTAAACCCGCTGATCAGCCTCGACTGTGCCTTCTAGTTGCCAGCCATCTGTTGTT
TGCCCCTCCCCCGTGCCTTCCTTGACCCTGGAAGGTGCCACTCCCACTGTCCTTTCCTAATAAAATGAGG
AAATTGCATCGCATTGTCTGAGTAGGTGTCATTCTATTCTGGGGGGTGGGGTGGGGCAGGACAGCAAGGG
GGAGGATTGGGAAGACAATAGCAGGCATGCTGGGGATGCGGTGGGCTCTATGGCTTCTGAGGCGGAAAGA
ACCAGCTGGGGCTCTAGGGGGTATCCCC
[124 nt withheld, positions 6959-7082]
C
[91 nt withheld, positions 7084-7174]
A
[49 nt withheld, positions 7176-7224]
CCTTTGACGTTGGAGTCCACGTTCTTT
[37 nt withheld, positions 7252-7288]
ACCCTATCTCGGTCTATTCTTTTGATTTATAAGGGATTTTGCCGATTTCGGCCTATTGGTTAAAAAATGA
GCTGATTTAACAAAAATTTAACGCGAATTAATTCTGTGGAATGTGTGTCAGTTAGGGTGTGGAAAGTCCC
CAGGCTCCCCAGCAGGCAGAAGTATGCAAAGCATGCATCTCAATTAGTCAGCAACCAGGTGTGGAAAGTC
CCCAGGCTCCCCAGCAGGCAGAAGTATGCAAAGCATGCATCTCAATTAGTCAGCAACCATAGTCCCGCCC
CTAACTCCGCCCATCCCGCCCCTAACTCCGCCCAGTTCCGCCCATTCTCCGCCCCATGGCTGACTAATTT
TTTTTATTTATGCAGAGGCCGAGGCCGCCTCTGCCTCTGAGCTATTCCAGAAGTAGTGAGGAGGCTTTTT
TGGAGGCCTAGGCTTTTGCAAAAAGCTCCCGGGAGCTTGTATATCCATTTTCGGATCTGATCAGCACGTG
TTGACAATTAATCATCGGCATAGTATATCGGCATAGTATAATACGACAAGGTGAGGAACTAAACCATGGC
CAAGTTGACCAGTGCCGTTCCGGTGCTCACCGCGCGCGACGTCGCCGGAGCGGTCGAGTTCTGGACCGAC
CGGCTCGGGTTCTCCCGGGACTTCGTGGAGGACGACTTCGCCGGTGTGGTCCGGGACGACGTGACCCTGT
TCATCAGCGCGGTCCAGGACCAGGTGGTGCCGGACAACACCCTGGCCTGGGTGTGGGTGCGCGGCCTGGA
CGAGCTGTACGCCGAGTGGTCGGAGGTCGTGTCCACGAACTTCCGGGACGCCTCCGGGCCGGCCATGACC
GAGATCGGCGAGCAGCCGTGGGGGCGGGAGTTCGCCCTGCGCGACCCGGCCGGCAACTGCGTGCACTTCG
TGGCCGAGGAGCAGGACTGACACGTGCTACGAGATTTCGATTCCACCGCCGCCTTCTATGAAAGGTTGGG
CTTCGGAATCGTTTTCCGGGACGCCGGCTGGATGATCCTCCAGCGCGGGGATCTCATGCTGGAGTTCTTC
GCCCACCCCAACTTGTTTATTGCAGCTTATAATGGTTACAAATAAAGCAATAGCATCACAAATTTCACAA
ATAAAGCATTTTTTTCACTGCATTCTAGTTGTGGTTTGTCCAAACTCATCAATGTATCTTATCATGTCTG
TATACCGTCGACCTCTAGCTAGAGCTTGGCGTAATCATGGTCATAGCTGTTTCCTGTGTGAAATTGTTAT
CCGCTCACAATTCCACACAACATACGAGCCGGAAGCATAAAGTGTAAAGCCTGGGGTGCCTAATGAGTGA
GCTAACTCACATTAATTGCGTTGCGCTCACTGCCCGCTTTCCAGTCGGGAAACCTGTCGTGCCAGCTGCA
TTAATGAATCGGCCAACGCGCGGGGAGAGGCGGTTTGCGTATTGGGCGCTCTTCCGCTTCCTCGCTCACT
GACTCGCTGCGCTCGGTCGTTCGGCTGCGGCGAGCGGTATCAGCTCACTCAAAGGCGGTAATACGGTTAT
CCACAGAATCAGGGGATAACGCAGGAAAGAACATGTGAGCAAAAGGCCAGCAAAAGGCCAGGAACCGTAA
AAAGGCCGCGTTGCTGGCGTTTTTCCATAGGCTCCGCCCCCCTGACGAGCATCACAAAAATCGACGCTCA
AGTCAGAGGTGGCGAAACCCGACAGGACTATAAAGATACCAGGCGTTTCCCCCTGGAAGCTCCCTCGTGC
GCTCTCCTGTTCCGACCCTGCCGCTTACCGGATACCTGTCCGCCTTTCTCCCTTCGGGAAGCGTGGCGCT
TTCTCATAGCTCACGCTGTAGGTATCTCAGTTCGGTGTAGGTCGTTCGCTCCAAGCTGGGCTGTGTGCAC
GAACCCCCCGTTCAGCCCGACCGCTGCGCCTTATCCGGTAACTATCGTCTTGAGTCCAACCCGGTAAGAC
ACGACTTATCGCCACTGGCAGCAGCCACTGGTAACAGGATTAGCAGAGCGAGGTATGTAGGCGGTGCTAC
AGAGTTCTTGAAGTGGTGGCCTAACTACGGCTACACTAGAAGAACAGTATTTGGTATCTGCGCTCTGCTG
AAGCCAGTTACCTTCGGAAAAAGAGTTGGTAGCTCTTGATCCGGCAAACAAACCACCGCTGGTAGCGGTG
GTTTTTTTGTTTGCAAGCAGCAGATTACGCGCAGAAAAAAAGGATCTCAAGAAGATCCTTTGATCTTTTC
TACGGGGTCTGACGCTCAGTGGAACGAAAACTCACGTTAAGGGATTTTGGTCATGAGATTATCAAAAAGG
ATCTTCACCTAGATCCTTTTAAATTAAAAATGAAGTTTTAAATCAATCTAAAGTATATATGAGTAAACTT
GGTCTGACAGTTACCAATGCTTAATCAGTGAGGCACCTATCTCAGCGATCTGTCTATTTCGTTCATCCAT
AGTTGCCTGACTCCCCGTCGTGTAGATAACTACGATACGGGAGGGCTTACCATCTGGCCCCAGTGCTGCA
ATGATACCGCGAGACCCACGCTCACCGGCTCCAGATTTATCAGCAATAAACCAGCCAGCCGGAAGGGCCG
AGCGCAGAAGTGGTCCTGCAACTTTATCCGCCTCCATCCAGTCTATTAATTGTTGCCGGGAAGCTAGAGT
AAGTAGTTCGCCAGTTAATAGTTTGCGCAACGTTGTTGCCATTGCTACAGGCATCGTGGTGTCACGCTCG
TCGTTTGGTATGGCTTCATTCAGCTCCGGTTCCCAACGATCAAGGCGAGTTACATGATCCCCCATGTTGT
GCAAAAAAGCGGTTAGCTCCTTCGGTCCTCCGATCGTTGTCAGAAGTAAGTTGGCCGCAGTGTTATCACT
CATGGTTATGGCAGCACTGCATAATTCTCTTACTGTCATGCCATCCGTAAGATGCTTTTCTGTGACTGGT
GAGTACTCAACCAAGTCATTCTGAGAATAGTGTATGCGGCGACCGAGTTGCTCTTGCCCGGCGTCAATAC
GGGATAATACCGCGCCACATAGCAGAACTTTAAAAGTGCTCATCATTGGAAAACGTTCTTCGGGGCGAAA
ACTCTCAAGGATCTTACCGCTGTTGAGATCCAGTTCGATGTAACCCACTCGTGCACCCAACTGATCTTCA
GCATCTTTTACTTTTACCAGCGTTTCTGGGTGAGCAAAAACAGGAAGGCAAAATGCCGCAAAAAAGGGAA
TAAGGGCGACACGGAAATGTTGAATACTCATACTCTTCCTTTTTCAATATTATTGAAGCATTTATCAGGG
TTATTGTCTCATGAGCGGATACATATTTGAATGTATTTAGAAAAATAAACAAATAGGGGTTCCGCGCACA
TTTCCCCGAAAAGTGCCACCTGACG
